Addgene plasmid #244923: pAttBFNeo
Purpose: (Empty Backbone) attB Neo Resistant plasmid for RMI targeting an attP site
Depositing lab: Michael Nonet. Depositing organization: Washington University in Saint Louis. Publication: Creation and manipulation of bipartite expression transgenes in C. elegans using phiC31 recombinase. Nonet ML. Genetics. 2026 Jul 6:iyag166. doi: 10.1093/genetics/iyag166. PubMed 42405870.
Backbone
  Vector backbone: pBluescript II derivative
  Backbone size (bp): 2850
  Modifications to backbone: Addition of an FRT site, a Multiple Cloning Site with SapI sites for Golden Gate cloning, a lox2722 flanked rps-0 promoter NeoR unc-54 3' UTR cassette, and a phiC31 attB site.
  Vector type: Worm Expression ; phiC31 recombinase mediated insertion (RMI)
  Promoter: none
  Selectable markers: Neomycin (select with G418)
Growth in bacteria
  Bacterial resistance: Ampicillin, 100 μg/mL
  Growth temperature: 37°C
  Growth strain: DH5alpha
  Copy number: High Copy
Gene/Insert
  Cloning method: Golden Gate
Terms and licenses: Academic/Nonprofit Terms; Industry Terms: Not Available to Industry
Depositor comments: Please visit https://doi.org/10.1101/2024.03.01.583017 for the bioRxiv preprint.
How to cite: pAttBFNeo was a gift from Michael Nonet (Addgene plasmid # 244923 ; http://n2t.net/addgene:244923 ; RRID:Addgene_244923)
