[The description below was written by a language model from this plasmid's Addgene catalogue record and pLannotate feature annotations shown in this document.]
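Description:
pAttBFNeo is an empty-backbone targeting vector for Caenorhabditis elegans, built on a pBluescript II derivative and designed for phiC31 recombinase-mediated insertion (RMI) into a genomic attP landing site. In E. coli it is maintained at high copy through the ColE1/pUC-type origin and selected with ampicillin through the bla gene and its promoter. The annotated 4.7 kb sequence also retains typical pBluescript remnants: an f1 origin, lacZα fragments, lac regulatory elements, and T3 and T7 promoters flanking what is left of the original polylinker. The short hits to lacI and an RSF origin are fragments and are unlikely to be functional.

The working parts are a minimal phiC31 attB site, a minimal FRT site, a multiple cloning site carrying SapI sites for Golden Gate assembly of a user's insert, and a worm selection cassette. According to the record, that cassette consists of an rps-0 promoter driving NeoR with an unc-54 3' UTR, flanked by lox2722 sites. It confers G418 resistance on animals that have integrated the plasmid. The feature table annotates the neo coding sequence and a single site labelled loxP just beyond it. This site presumably corresponds to one of the lox2722 variants, and the second one was not detected by the annotation. The lox flanks should allow Cre-mediated removal of the marker after integration, and the FRT site offers a handle for FLP-mediated rearrangement with a compatible site. The vector has no promoter for the cargo, so any expression elements must come with the cloned insert. The associated work concerns building and manipulating bipartite expression transgenes in C. elegans with phiC31 recombinase.
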