Features (pLannotate 1.2.2; 19 found; start..end, strand, type, name):
    859..963     -  promoter       AmpR promoter: bla
   1016..1444    -  rep_origin     f1 ori (sequence partly withheld): f1 bacteriophage origin of replication; arrow indicates direction of (+) strand synthesis
   1449..1571    -  CDS            lacZα (fragment): LacZα fragment of β-galactosidase; lacZ fragment
   1582..1598    +  protein_bind   lac operator: The lac repressor binds to the lac operator to inhibit transcription in E. coli. This inhibition can be relieved by adding lactose or isopropyl-β-D-thiogalactopyranoside (IPTG). lac repressor encoded by lacI
   1643..1661    +  promoter       T3 promoter: promoter for bacteriophage T3 RNA polymerase
   1674..1703    +  misc_feature   MCS (fragment): pBluescript multiple cloning site
   1758..1779    +  misc_feature   MCS (fragment): pBluescript multiple cloning site
   1810..1828    -  promoter       T7 promoter: promoter for bacteriophage T7 RNA polymerase
   1836..1868    +  CDS            lacZα (fragment): LacZα fragment of β-galactosidase; lacZ fragment
   1869..1896    -  promoter       lac promoter (fragment): promoter for the E. coli lac operon
   1911..1932    -  protein_bind   CAP binding site: CAP binding activates transcription in the presence of cAMP. E. coli catabolite activator protein
   1945..2036    -  CDS            lacI (fragment): lac repressor; lacI; The lac repressor binds to the lac operator to inhibit transcription in E. coli. This inhibition can be relieved by adding lactose or isopropyl-β-D-thiogalactopyranoside (IPTG).
   2039..2162    -  rep_origin     RSF ori (fragment): Plasmids containing the RSF 1030 origin of replication can be propagated in E. coli cells that contain additional plasmids with compatible origins.
   2177..2210    +  protein_bind   attB: minimal attB site for the φC31 integrase (Groth et al., 2000) phage φC31 integrase
   2270..2303    +  protein_bind   FRT (minimal): supports FLP-mediated excision but not integration (Turan and Bode, 2011) FLP recombinase from the Saccharomyces cerevisiae 2μ plasmid
   2680..3471    -  CDS            neo: KKA2_KLEPN - Also known as kan, nptII. Experimental evidence at protein level: Swiss-Prot protein existence level 1. Resistance to kanamycin, neomycin, paromomycin, ribostamycin, butirosin and gentamicin B. From Klebsiella pneumoniae.
   3861..3894    +  protein_bind   loxP: Cre-mediated recombination occurs in the 8-bp core sequence (GCATACAT). Cre recombinase
   3952..4540    -  rep_origin     ori: high-copy-number ColE1/pMB1/pBR322/pUC origin of replication
   4711..858     -  CDS            AmpR (across the origin): β-lactamase; bla; confers resistance to ampicillin, carbenicillin, and related antibiotics
>Addgene plasmid #244923 | pAttBFNeo | addgene full sequence | sequence record 485479
CCAATGCTTAATCAGTGAGGCACCTATCTCAGCGATCTGTCTATTTCGTTCATCCATAGTTGCCTGACTC
CCCGTCGTGTAGATAACTACGATACGGGAGGGCTTACCATCTGGCCCCAGTGCTGCAATGATACCGCGAG
ATCCACGCTCACCGGCTCCAGATTTATCAGCAATAAACCAGCCAGCCGGAAGGGCCGAGCGCAGAAGTGG
TCCTGCAACTTTATCCGCCTCCATCCAGTCTATTAATTGTTGCCGGGAAGCTAGAGTAAGTAGTTCGCCA
GTTAATAGTTTGCGCAACGTTGTTGCCATTGCTACAGGCATCGTGGTGTCACGCTCGTCGTTTGGTATGG
CTTCATTCAGCTCCGGTTCCCAACGATCAAGGCGAGTTACATGATCCCCCATGTTGTGCAAAAAAGCGGT
TAGCTCCTTCGGTCCTCCGATCGTTGTCAGAAGTAAGTTGGCCGCAGTGTTATCACTCATGGTTATGGCA
GCACTGCATAATTCTCTTACTGTCATGCCATCCGTAAGATGCTTTTCTGTGACTGGTGAGTACTCAACCA
AGTCATTCTGAGAATAGTGTATGCGGCGACCGAGTTGCTCTTGCCCGGCGTCAATACGGGATAATACCGC
GCCACATAGCAGAACTTTAAAAGTGCTCATCATTGGAAAACGTTCTTCGGGGCGAAAACTCTCAAGGATC
TTACCGCTGTTGAGATCCAGTTCGATGTAACCCACTCGTGCACCCAACTGATCTTCAGCATCTTTTACTT
TCACCAGCGTTTCTGGGTGAGCAAAAACAGGAAGGCAAAATGCCGCAAAAAAGGGAATAAGGGCGACACG
GAAATGTTGAATACTCATACTCTTCCTTTTTCAATATTATTGAAGCATTTATCAGGGTTATTGTCTCATG
AGCGGATACATATTTGAATGTATTTAGAAAAATAAACAAATAGGGGTTCCGCGCACATTTCCCCGAAAAG
TGCCACCTAAATTGTAAGCGTTAATATTTTGTTAAAATTCGCGTTAAATTTTTGTTAAATCAGCTCATTT
TTTAACCAATAGGCCGAAATCGGCAAAATCCCTTATAAATCAAAAGAATAGACCGAGATAGGGT
[37 nt withheld, positions 1115-1151]
AAAGAACGTGGACTCCAACGTCAAAGG
[49 nt withheld, positions 1179-1227]
T
[91 nt withheld, positions 1229-1319]
G
[124 nt withheld, positions 1321-1444]
CCCATTCGCCATTCAGGCTGCGCAACTGTTGGGAAGGGCGATCGGTGCGGGCCTCTTCGCTATTACGCCA
GCTGGCGAAAGGGGGATGTGCTGCAAGGCGATTAAGTTGGGTAACGCCAGGGTTTTCTTGTGTGGAATTG
TGAGCGGATAACAATTTCACACAGGAAACAGCTATGACCATGATTACGCCAAGCGCGCAATTAACCCTCA
CTAAAGGGAACAAAAGCTGGAGCTCCACCGCGGTGGCGGCCGCTCTAGATGGCGAAGAGCCCATGGATCC
ACTAGTAACATATGTGCAGGCCTGCTCTTCGGTAAGCTTATCGATACCGTCGACCCGTTAACCGGGGGCC
CGGTACCCAATTCGCCCTATAGTGAGTCGTATTACGCGCGCTCACTGGCCGTCGTTTTACAACGTCGTGA
CTGGCATACGAGCCGGAAGCATAAAGTGTAAAGCCTGGGGTGCCTAATGAGTGAGCTAACTCACATTAAT
TGCGTTGCGCTCACTGCCCGCTTTCCAGTCGGGAAACCTGTCGTGCCAGCTGCATTAATGAATCGGCCAA
CGCGCGGGGAGAGGCGGTTTGCGTATTGGGCGAATTCCGCTTCCTCGCTCACTGACTCGCTGCGCTCGGT
CGTTCGGCTGCGGCGAGCGGTATCAGCTCACTCAAAGGCGGTAATACGGTTATCCACAGAATCAGGGGAT
AACGCAGGAAAGAACATGAAGCCGCGGTGCGGGTGCCAGGGCGTGCCCTTGGGCTCCCCGGGCGCGTACT
CCACCTCACCCATCTGGTCCATCATGATGAACGGGTCGAGGTGGCGGTAGTTGATGAAGTTCCTATTCTC
TAGAAAGTATAGGAACTTCCAGTTGTCCTCGAACAGGTCTAAAAATTGCGGTCATAAACTGAAACGTAAC
ATATGATAAGGTATTTTGTGTGCGGTTTTTTCTATGATGTTTCAAAAAAATTTATCAGAAGTAAAAAACA
TAAGAAGTGTACACAGAACATTGTGTAGATTTTGGGATAGAATTATTATTAATGGGGGGAGGGAGCACAA
TTTTTTTCGACTTTTTATTACGAATTAATTCTATTTTTGAATCTACACAATTTCATTGTTAGAGGTGACT
TAAAAGAAGCTAAAAAACAAAGAAATTAAGAGAAGTTTTTTGATAATAACAAAAATAGGGGGTGGGAGCA
CAGGGAGAAAGAGCATGTAGGGATGTTGAAGAGTAATTGGACTCAGAAGAACTCGTCAAGAAGGCGATAG
AAGGCGATGCGCTGCGAATCGGGAGCGGCGATACCGTAAAGCACGAGGAAGCGGTCAGCCCATTCGCCGC
CAAGCTCCTCAGCAATATCACGGGTAGCCAACGCTATGTCCTGATAGCGGTCCGCCACACCCAGCCGGCC
ACAGTCGATGAATCCAGAAAAGCGGCCATTTTCCACCATGATATTCGGCAAGCAGGCATCGCCATGGGTC
ACGACGAGATCCTCGCCGTCGGGCATGCGCGCCTTGAGCCTGGCGAACAGTTCGGCTGGTGCGAGCCCCT
GATGTTCTTCGTCCAGATCATCCTGATCGACAAGACCGGCTTCCATCCGAGTACGTGCTCGCTCGATGCG
ATGTTTCGCTTGGTGGTCGAATGGGCAGGTAGCCGGATCAAGCGTATGCAGCCGCCGCATTGCATCAGCC
ATGATGGATACTTTCTCGGCAGGAGCAAGGTGAGATGACAGGAGATCCTGCCCCGGCACTTCGCCCAATA
GCAGCCAGTCCCTTCCCGCTTCAGTGACAACGTCGAGCACAGCTGCGCAAGGAACGCCCGTCGTGGCCAG
CCACGATAGCCGCGCTGCCTCGTCCTGCAGTTCATTCAGGGCACCGGACAGGTCGGTCTTGACAAAAAGA
ACCGGGCGCCCCTGCGCTGACAGCCGGAACACGGCGGCATCAGAGCAGCCGATTGTCTGTTGTGCCCAGT
CATAGCCGAATAGCCTCTCCACCCAAGCGGCCGGAGAACCTGCGTGCAATCCATCTTGTTCAATCATATT
ACCTTAAAATTCAAAAATTAATTTCAGATCAGTCATAACCAAGAAAACAAAATAAACGTTAGGACAGAAA
ATTCAAATTAATTAAAAATTATGCTGAATAAGAAAATTACATGCAAAGCCTTATTTTCCTCATAGAAACA
GTTGAATAACATATTTTTTAATTGAAAACATAGCAAAATTCGTGGTAAAATTTGTCAAAACCTTGGAAAA
AATCGAAAAAAGAACATTTCCCGATGCATTTTCCTATTTCTCGTTGCCGACAACGTATAAACGTTGAATA
CTCAGTCAACGAATTTGGCTGCTGGCTTGGACTCTCGCACGGAAGAGACGCGTGTGTAGATTTACGACGA
AAGCAAAAATGATCCCGCTTTCCAGTCGGGAAACCTATAACTTCGTATAGCATACATTATACGAAGTTAT
GTGAGCAAAAGGCCAGCAAAAGGCCAGGAACCGTAAAAAGGCCGCGTTGCTGGCGTTTTTCCATAGGCTC
CGCCCCCCTGACGAGCATCACAAAAATCGACGCTCAAGTCAGAGGTGGCGAAACCCGACAGGACTATAAA
GATACCAGGCGTTTCCCCCTGGAAGCTCCCTCGTGCGCTCTCCTGTTCCGACCCTGCCGCTTACCGGATA
CCTGTCCGCCTTTCTCCCTTCGGGAAGCGTGGCGCTTTCTCATAGCTCACGCTGTAGGTATCTCAGTTCG
GTGTAGGTCGTTCGCTCCAAGCTGGGCTGTGTGCACGAACCCCCCATTCAGCCCGACCGCTGCGCCTTAT
CCGGTAACTATCGTCTTGAGTCCAACCCGGTAAGACACGACTTATCGCCACTGGCAGCAGCCACTGGTAA
CAGGATTAGCAGAGCGAGGTATGTAGGCGGTGCTACAGAGTTCTTGAAGTGGTGGCCTAACTACGGCTAC
ACTAGAAGAACAGTATTTGGTATCTGCGCTCTGCTGAAGCCAGTTACCTTCGGAAAAAGAGTTGGTAGCT
CTTGATCCGGCAAACAAACCACCGCTGGTAGCGGTGGTTTTTTTGTTTGCAAGCAGCAGATTACGCGCAG
AAAAAAAGGATCTCAAGAAGATCCTTTGATCTTTTCTACGGGGTCTGACGCTCAGTGGAACGAAAACTCA
CGTTAAGGGATTTTGGTCATGAGATTATCAAAAAGGATCTTCACCTAGATCCTTTTAAATTAAAAATGAA
GTTTTAAATCAATCTAAAGTATATATGAGTAAACTTGGTCTGACAGTTA
